>Addgene plasmid #134662 | pLVX-EF1a-EGFP-VAMP5-IRES-Puromycin | addgene full sequence | sequence record 273499 | Addgene NGS Result
CGTGAGGCTCCGGTGCCCGTCAGTGGGCAGAGCGCACATCGCCCACAGTCCCCGAGAAGTTGGGGGGAGG
GGTCGGCAATTGAACCGGTGCCTAGAGAAGGTGGCGCGGGGTAAACTGGGAAAGTGATGTCGTGTACTGG
CTCCGCCTTTTTCCCGAGGGTGGGGGAGAACCGTATATAAGTGCAGTAGTCGCCGTGAACGTTCTTTTTC
GCAACGGGTTTGCCGCCAGAACACAGGTAAGTGCCGTGTGTGGTTCCCGCGGGCCTGGCCTCTTTACGGG
TTATGGCCCTTGCGTGCCTTGAATTACTTCCACGCCCCTGGCTGCAGTACGTGATTCTTGATCCCGAGCT
TCGGGTTGGAAGTGGGTGGGAGAGTTCGAGGCCTTGCGCTTAAGGAGCCCCTTCGCCTCGTGCTTGAGTT
GAGGCCTGGCTTGGGCGCTGGGGCCGCCGCGTGCGAATCTGGTGGCACCTTCGCGCCTGTCTCGCTGCTT
TCGATAAGTCTCTAGCCATTTAAAATTTTTGATGACCTGCTGCGACGCTTTTTTTCTGGCAAGATAGTCT
TGTAAATGCGGGCCAAGATCTGCACACTGGTATTTCGGTTTTTGGGGCCGCGGGCGGCGACGGGGCCCGT
GCGTCCCAGCGCACATGTTCGGCGAGGCGGGGCCTGCGAGCGCGGCCACCGAGAATCGGACGGGGGTAGT
CTCAAGCTGGCCGGCCTGCTCTGGTGCCTGGCCTCGCGCCGCCGTGTATCGCCCCGCCCTGGGCGGCAAG
GCTGGCCCGGTCGGCACCAGTTGCGTGAGCGGAAAGATGGCCGCTTCCCGGCCCTGCTGCAGGGAGCTCA
AAATGGAGGACGCGGCGCTCGGGAGAGCGGGCGGGTGAGTCACCCACACAAAGGAAAAGGGCCTTTCCGT
CCTCAGCCGTCGCTTCATGTGACTCCACGGAGTACCGGGCGCCGTCCAGGCACCTCGATTAGTTCTCGAG
CTTTTGGAGTACGTCGTCTTTAGGTTGGGGGGAGGGGTTTTATGCGATGGAGTTTCCCCACACTGAGTGG
GTGGAGACTGAAGTTAGGCCAGCTTGGCACTTGATGTAATTCTCCTTGGAATTTGCCCTTTTTGAGTTTG
GATCTTGGTTCATTCTCAAGCCTCAGACAGTGGTTCAAAGTTTTTTTCTTCCATTTCAGGTGTCGTGAGG
ATCTATTTCCGGTGAATTCCTCGAGACTAGTTCTAGAGCGGCCGCACCGGTCGCCACCATGGTGAGCAAG
GGCGAGGAGCTGTTCACCGGGGTGGTGCCCATCCTGGTCGAGCTGGACGGCGACGTAAACGGCCACAAGT
TCAGCGTGTCCGGCGAGGGCGAGGGCGATGCCACCTACGGCAAGCTGACCCTGAAGTTCATCTGCACCAC
CGGCAAGCTGCCCGTGCCCTGGCCCACCCTCGTGACCACCCTGACCTACGGCGTGCAGTGCTTCAGCCGC
TACCCCGACCACATGAAGCAGCACGACTTCTTCAAGTCCGCCATGCCCGAAGGCTACGTCCAGGAGCGCA
CCATCTTCTTCAAGGACGACGGCAACTACAAGACCCGCGCCGAGGTGAAGTTCGAGGGCGACACCCTGGT
GAACCGCATCGAGCTGAAGGGCATCGACTTCAAGGAGGACGGCAACATCCTGGGGCACAAGCTGGAGTAC
AACTACAACAGCCACAACGTCTATATCATGGCCGACAAGCAGAAGAACGGCATCAAGGTGAACTTCAAGA
TCCGCCACAACATCGAGGACGGCAGCGTGCAGCTCGCCGACCACTACCAGCAGAACACCCCCATCGGCGA
CGGCCCCGTGCTGCTGCCCGACAACCACTACCTGAGCACCCAGTCCGCCCTGAGCAAAGACCCCAACGAG
AAGCGCGATCACATGGTCCTGCTGGAGTTCGTGACCGCCGCCGGGATCACTCTCGGCATGGACGAGCTGT
ACAAGTACTCAGATCTCGACATGGCAGGAATAGAGTTGGAGCGGTGCCAGCAGCAGGCGAACGAGGTGAC
GGAAATTATGCGTAACAACTTCGGCAAGGTCCTGGAGCGTGGTGTGAAGCTGGCCGAACTGCAGCAGCGT
TCAGACCAACTCCTGGATATGAGCTCAACCTTCAACAAGACTACACAGAACCTGGCCCAGAAGAAGTGCT
GGGAGAACATCCGTTACCGGATCTGCGTGGGGCTGGTGGTGGTTGGTGTCCTGCTCATCATCCTGATTGT
GCTGCTGGTCGTCTTTCTCCCTCAGAGCAGTGACAGCAGTAGTGCCCCACGGACCCAGGATGCAGGCATT
GCCTCAGGGCCTGGGAACTGAGGATCCCGCCCCTCTCCCTCCCCCCCCCCTAACGTTACTGGCCGAAGCC
GCTTGGAATAAGGCCGGTGTGCGTTTGTCTATATGTTATTTTCCACCATATTGCCGTCTTTTGGCAATGT
GAGGGCCCGGAAACCTGGCCCTGTCTTCTTGACGAGCATTCCTAGGGGTCTTTCCCCTCTCGCCAAAGGA
ATGCAAGGTCTGTTGAATGTCGTGAAGGAAGCAGTTCCTCTGGAAGCTTCTTGAAGACAAACAACGTCTG
TAGCGACCCTTTGCAGGCAGCGGAACCCCCCACCTGGCGACAGGTGCCTCTGCGGCCAAAAGCCACGTGT
ATAAGATACACCTGCAAAGGCGGCACAACCCCAGTGCCACGTTGTGAGTTGGATAGTTGTGGAAAGAGTC
AAATGGCTCTCCTCAAGCGTATTCAACAAGGGGCTGAAGGATGCCCAGAAGGTACCCCATTGTATGGGAT
CTGATCTGGGGCCTCGGTGCACATGCTTTACATGTGTTTAGTCGAGGTTAAAAAAACGTCTAGGCCCCCC
GAACCACGGGGACGTGGTTTTCCTTTGAAAAACACGATGATAAGCTTGCCACAACCCACAAGGAGACGAC
CTTCCATGACCGAGTACAAGCCCACGGTGCGCCTCGCCACCCGCGACGACGTCCCCCGGGCCGTACGCAC
CCTCGCCGCCGCGTTCGCCGACTACCCCGCCACGCGCCACACCGTCGACCCGGACCGCCACATCGAGCGG
GTCACCGAGCTGCAAGAACTCTTCCTCACGCGCGTCGGGCTCGACATCGGCAAGGTGTGGGTCGCGGACG
ACGGCGCCGCGGTGGCGGTCTGGACCACGCCGGAGAGCGTCGAAGCGGGGGCGGTGTTCGCCGAGATCGG
CCCGCGCATGGCCGAGTTGAGCGGTTCCCGGCTGGCCGCGCAGCAACAGATGGAAGGCCTCCTGGCGCCG
CACCGGCCCAAGGAGCCCGCGTGGTTCCTGGCCACCGTCGGCGTCTCGCCCGACCACCAGGGCAAGGGTC
TGGGCAGCGCCGTCGTGCTCCCCGGAGTGGAGGCGGCCGAGCGCGCCGGGGTGCCCGCCTTCCTGGAGAC
CTCCGCGCCCCGCAACCTCCCCTTCTACGAGCGGCTCGGCTTCACCGTCACCGCCGACGTCGAGGTGCCC
GAAGGACCGCGCACCTGGTGCATGACCCGCAAGCCCGGTGCCTAGACGCGTCTGGAACAATCAACCTCTG
GATTACAAAATTTGTGAAAGATTGACTGGTATTCTTAACTATGTTGCTCCTTTTACGCTATGTGGATACG
CTGCTTTAATGCCTTTGTATCATGCTATTGCTTCCCGTATGGCTTTCATTTTCTCCTCCTTGTATAAATC
CTGGTTGCTGTCTCTTTATGAGGAGTTGTGGCCCGTTGTCAGGCAACGTGGCGTGGTGTGCACTGTGTTT
GCTGACGCAACCCCCACTGGTTGGGGCATTGCCACCACCTGTCAGCTCCTTTCCGGGACTTTCGCTTTCC
CCCTCCCTATTGCCACGGCGGAACTCATCGCCGCCTGCCTTGCCCGCTGCTGGACAGGGGCTCGGCTGTT
GGGCACTGACAATTCCGTGGTGTTGTCGGGGAAGCTGACGTCCTTTCCATGGCTGCTCGCCTGTGTTGCC
ACCTGGATTCTGCGCGGGACGTCCTTCTGCTACGTCCCTTCGGCCCTCAATCCAGCGGACCTTCCTTCCC
GCGGCCTGCTGCCGGCTCTGCGGCCTCTTCCGCGTCTTCGCCTTCGCCCTCAGACGAGTCGGATCTCCCT
TTGGGCCGCCTCCCCGCCTGGAATTAATTCTGCAGTCGAGACCTAGAAAAACATGGAGCAATCACAAGTA
GCAATACAGCAGCTACCAATGCTGATTGTGCCTGGCTAGAAGCACAAGAGGAGGAGGAGGTGGGTTTTCC
AGTCACACCTCAGGTACCTTTAAGACCAATGACTTACAAGGCAGCTGTAGATCTTAGCCACTTTTTAAAA
GAAAAGAGGGGACTGGAAGGGCTAATTCACTCCCAACGAAGACAAGATATCCTTGATCTGTGGATCTACC
ACACACAAGGCTACTTCCCTGATTAGCAGAACTACACACCAGGGCCAGGGGTCAGATATCCACTGACCTT
TGGATGGTGCTACAAGCTAGTACCAGTTGAGCCAGATAAGGTAGAAGAGGCCAATAAAGGAGAGAACACC
AGCTTGTTACACCCTGTGAGCCTGCATGGGATGGATGACCCGGAGAGAGAAGTGTTAGAGTGGAGGTTTG
ACAGCCGCCTAGCATTTCATCACGTGGCCCGAGAGCTGCATCCGGAGTACTTCAAGAACTGCTGATATCG
AGCTTGCTACAAGGGACTTTCCGCTGGGGACTTTCCAGGGAGGCGTGGCCTGGGCGGGACTGGGGAGTGG
CGAGCCCTCAGATCCTGCATATAAGCAGCTGCTTTTTGCCTGTACTGGGTCTCTCTGGTTAGACCAGATC
TGAGCCTGGGAGCTCTCTGGCTAACTAGGGAACCCACTGCTTAAGCCTCAATAAAGCTTGCCTTGAGTGC
TTCAAGTAGTGTGTGCCCGTCTGTTGTGTGACTCTGGTAACTAGAGATCCCTCAGACCCTTTTAGTCAGT
GTGGAAAATCTCTAGCAGTAGTAGTTCATGTCATCTTATTATTCAGTATTTATAACTTGCAAAGAAATGA
ATATCAGAGAGTGAGAGGCCTTGACATTGCTAGCGTTTACCGTCGACCTCTAGCTAGAGCTTGGCGTAAT
CATGGTCATAGCTGTTTCCTGTGTGAAATTGTTATCCGCTCACAATTCCACACAACATACGAGCCGGAAG
CATAAAGTGTAAAGCCTGGGGTGCCTAATGAGTGAGCTAACTCACATTAATTGCGTTGCGCTCACTGCCC
GCTTTCCAGTCGGGAAACCTGTCGTGCCAGCTGCATTAATGAATCGGCCAACGCGCGGGGAGAGGCGGTT
TGCGTATTGGGCGCTCTTCCGCTTCCTCGCTCACTGACTCGCTGCGCTCGGTCGTTCGGCTGCGGCGAGC
GGTATCAGCTCACTCAAAGGCGGTAATACGGTTATCCACAGAATCAGGGGATAACGCAGGAAAGAACATG
TGAGCAAAAGGCCAGCAAAAGGCCAGGAACCGTAAAAAGGCCGCGTTGCTGGCGTTTTTCCATAGGCTCC
GCCCCCCTGACGAGCATCACAAAAATCGACGCTCAAGTCAGAGGTGGCGAAACCCGACAGGACTATAAAG
ATACCAGGCGTTTCCCCCTGGAAGCTCCCTCGTGCGCTCTCCTGTTCCGACCCTGCCGCTTACCGGATAC
CTGTCCGCCTTTCTCCCTTCGGGAAGCGTGGCGCTTTCTCATAGCTCACGCTGTAGGTATCTCAGTTCGG
TGTAGGTCGTTCGCTCCAAGCTGGGCTGTGTGCACGAACCCCCCGTTCAGCCCGACCGCTGCGCCTTATC
CGGTAACTATCGTCTTGAGTCCAACCCGGTAAGACACGACTTATCGCCACTGGCAGCAGCCACTGGTAAC
AGGATTAGCAGAGCGAGGTATGTAGGCGGTGCTACAGAGTTCTTGAAGTGGTGGCCTAACTACGGCTACA
CTAGAAGAACAGTATTTGGTATCTGCGCTCTGCTGAAGCCAGTTACCTTCGGAAAAAGAGTTGGTAGCTC
TTGATCCGGCAAACAAACCACCGCTGGTAGCGGTGGTTTTTTTGTTTGCAAGCAGCAGATTACGCGCAGA
AAAAAAGGATCTCAAGAAGATCCTTTGATCTTTTCTACGGGGTCTGACGCTCAGTGGAACGAAAACTCAC
GTTAAGGGATTTTGGTCATGAGATTATCAAAAAGGATCTTCACCTAGATCCTTTTAAATTAAAAATGAAG
TTTTAAATCAATCTAAAGTATATATGAGTAAACTTGGTCTGACAGTTACCAATGCTTAATCAGTGAGGCA
CCTATCTCAGCGATCTGTCTATTTCGTTCATCCATAGTTGCCTGACTCCCCGTCGTGTAGATAACTACGA
TACGGGAGGGCTTACCATCTGGCCCCAGTGCTGCAATGATACCGCGAGACCCACGCTCACCGGCTCCAGA
TTTATCAGCAATAAACCAGCCAGCCGGAAGGGCCGAGCGCAGAAGTGGTCCTGCAACTTTATCCGCCTCC
ATCCAGTCTATTAATTGTTGCCGGGAAGCTAGAGTAAGTAGTTCGCCAGTTAATAGTTTGCGCAACGTTG
TTGCCATTGCTACAGGCATCGTGGTGTCACGCTCGTCGTTTGGTATGGCTTCATTCAGCTCCGGTTCCCA
ACGATCAAGGCGAGTTACATGATCCCCCATGTTGTGCAAAAAAGCGGTTAGCTCCTTCGGTCCTCCGATC
GTTGTCAGAAGTAAGTTGGCCGCAGTGTTATCACTCATGGTTATGGCAGCACTGCATAATTCTCTTACTG
TCATGCCATCCGTAAGATGCTTTTCTGTGACTGGTGAGTACTCAACCAAGTCATTCTGAGAATAGTGTAT
GCGGCGACCGAGTTGCTCTTGCCCGGCGTCAATACGGGATAATACCGCGCCACATAGCAGAACTTTAAAA
GTGCTCATCATTGGAAAACGTTCTTCGGGGCGAAAACTCTCAAGGATCTTACCGCTGTTGAGATCCAGTT
CGATGTAACCCACTCGTGCACCCAACTGATCTTCAGCATCTTTTACTTTCACCAGCGTTTCTGGGTGAGC
AAAAACAGGAAGGCAAAATGCCGCAAAAAAGGGAATAAGGGCGACACGGAAATGTTGAATACTCATACTC
TTCCTTTTTCAATATTATTGAAGCATTTATCAGGGTTATTGTCTCATGAGCGGATACATATTTGAATGTA
TTTAGAAAAATAAACAAATAGGGGTTCCGCGCACATTTCCCCGAAAAGTGCCACCTGACGTCGACGGATC
GGGAGATCAACTTGTTTATTGCAGCTTATAATGGTTACAAATAAAGCAATAGCATCACAAATTTCACAAA
TAAAGCATTTTTTTCACTGCATTCTAGTTGTGGTTTGTCCAAACTCATCAATGTATCTTATCATGTCTGG
ATCAACTGGATAACTCAAGCTAACCAAAATCATCCCAAACTTCCCACCCCATACCCTATTACCACTGCCA
ATTACCTGTGGTTTCATTTACTCTAAACCTGTGATTCCTCTGAATTATTTTCATTTTAAAGAAATTGTAT
TTGTTAAATATGTACTACAAACTTAGTAGTTGGAAGGGCTAATTCACTCCCAAAGAAGACAAGATATCCT
TGATCTGTGGATCTACCACACACAAGGCTACTTCCCTGATTAGCAGAACTACACACCAGGGCCAGGGGTC
AGATATCCACTGACCTTTGGATGGTGCTACAAGCTAGTACCAGTTGAGCCAGATAAGGTAGAAGAGGCCA
ATAAAGGAGAGAACACCAGCTTGTTACACCCTGTGAGCCTGCATGGGATGGATGACCCGGAGAGAGAAGT
GTTAGAGTGGAGGTTTGACAGCCGCCTAGCATTTCATCACGTGGCCCGAGAGCTGCATCCGGAGTACTTC
AAGAACTGCTGATATCGAGCTTGCTACAAGGGACTTTCCGCTGGGGACTTTCCAGGGAGGCGTGGCCTGG
GCGGGACTGGGGAGTGGCGAGCCCTCAGATCCTGCATATAAGCAGCTGCTTTTTGCCTGTACTGGGTCTC
TCTGGTTAGACCAGATCTGAGCCTGGGAGCTCTCTGGCTAACTAGGGAACCCACTGCTTAAGCCTCAATA
AAGCTTGCCTTGAGTGCTTCAAGTAGTGTGTGCCCGTCTGTTGTGTGACTCTGGTAACTAGAGATCCCTC
AGACCCTTTTAGTCAGTGTGGAAAATCTCTAGCAGTGGCGCCCGAACAGGGACTTGAAAGCGAAAGGGAA
ACCAGAGGAGCTCTCTCGACGCAGGACTCGGCTTGCTGAAGCGCGCACGGCAAGAGGCGAGGGGCGGCGA
CTGGTGAGTACGCCAAAAATTTTGACTAGCGGAGGCTAGAAGGAGAGAGATGGGTGCGAGAGCGTCAGTA
TTAAGCGGGGGAGAATTAGATCGCGATGGGAAAAAATTCGGTTAAGGCCAGGGGGAAAGAAAAAATATAA
ATTAAAACATATAGTATGGGCAAGCAGGGAGCTAGAACGATTCGCAGTTAATCCTGGCCTGTTAGAAACA
TCAGAAGGCTGTAGACAAATACTGGGACAGCTACAACCATCCCTTCAGACAGGATCAGAAGAACTTAGAT
CATTATATAATACAGTAGCAACCCTCTATTGTGTGCATCAAAGGATAGAGATAAAAGACACCAAGGAAGC
TTTAGACAAGATAGAGGAAGAGCAAAACAAAAGTAAGACCACCGCACAGCAAGCGGCCGGCCGCTGATCT
TCAGACCTGGAGGAGGAGATATGAGGGACAATTGGAGAAGTGAATTATATAAATATAAAGTAGTAAAAAT
TGAACCATTAGGAGTAGCACCCACCAAGGCAAAGAGAAGAGTGGTGCAGAGAGAAAAAAGAGCAGTGGGA
ATAGGAGCTTTGTTCCTTGGGTTCTTGGGAGCAGCAGGAAGCACTATGGGCGCAGCGTCAATGACGCTGA
CGGTACAGGCCAGACAATTATTGTCTGGTATAGTGCAGCAGCAGAACAATTTGCTGAGGGCTATTGAGGC
GCAACAGCATCTGTTGCAACTCACAGTCTGGGGCATCAAGCAGCTCCAGGCAAGAATCCTGGCTGTGGAA
AGATACCTAAAGGATCAACAGCTCCTGGGGATTTGGGGTTGCTCTGGAAAACTCATTTGCACCACTGCTG
TGCCTTGGAATGCTAGTTGGAGTAATAAATCTCTGGAACAGATTTGGAATCACACGACCTGGATGGAGTG
GGACAGAGAAATTAACAATTACACAAGCTTAATACACTCCTTAATTGAAGAATCGCAAAACCAGCAAGAA
AAGAATGAACAAGAATTATTGGAATTAGATAAATGGGCAAGTTTGTGGAATTGGTTTAACATAACAAATT
GGCTGTGGTATATAAAATTATTCATAATGATAGTAGGAGGCTTGGTAGGTTTAAGAATAGTTTTTGCTGT
ACTTTCTATAGTGAATAGAGTTAGGCAGGGATATTCACCATTATCGTTTCAGACCCACCTCCCAACCCCG
AGGGGACCCGACAGGCCCGAAGGAATAGAAGAAGAAGGTGGAGAGAGAGACAGAGACAGATCCATTCGAT
TAGTGAACGGATCTCGACGGTATCGCCTTTAAAAGAAAAGGGGGGATTGGGGGGTACAGTGCAGGGGAAA
GAATAGTAGACATAATAGCAACAGACATACAAACTAAAGAATTACAAAAACAAATTACAAAAATTCAAAA
TTTTCGGGTTTATTACAGGGACAGCAGAGATCCAGTTTATCGATGAGTAATTCATACAAAAGGACTCGCC
CCTGCCTTGGGGAATCCCAGGGACCGTCGTTAAACTCCCACTAACGTAGAACCCAGAGATCGCTGCGTTC
CCGCCCCCTCACCCGCCCGCTCTCGTCATCACTGAGGTGGAGAAGAGCATG
Features (pLannotate 1.2.2; 26 found; start..end, strand, type, name):
     25..236     +  promoter       EF-1α core promoter: core promoter for human elongation factor EF-1α
    237..350     +  intron         EF-1α intron A (fragment): intron upstream of the start codon of human EF-1α
    976..1179    +  intron         EF-1α intron A: truncated intron upstream of the start codon of human EF-1α
   1216..1235    -  misc_feature   MCS (fragment): pBluescript multiple cloning site
   1249..1965    +  CDS            EGFP: EGFP is a basic (constitutively fluorescent) green fluorescent protein published in 1996, derived from Aequorea victoria. It is reported to be a rapidly-maturing weak dimer with moderate acid sensitivity.
   1981..2328    +  CDS            VAMP5: VAMP5_HUMAN - Experimental evidence at protein level: Swiss-Prot protein existence level 1. May participate in trafficking events that are associated with myogenesis, such as myoblast fusion and/or GLUT4 trafficking. From Homo sapiens (Human).
   2451..2913    +  misc_feature   IRES: internal ribosome entry site (IRES) of the encephalomyocarditis virus (EMCV)
   2946..3543    +  CDS            PuroR (fragment): puromycin N-acetyltransferase; pac from Streptomyces alboniger; confers resistance to puromycin
   3559..4147    +  misc_feature   WPRE: woodchuck hepatitis virus posttranscriptional regulatory element
   4164..4682    +  CDS            nef (fragment): NEF_HV1BR - Experimental evidence at protein level: Swiss-Prot protein existence level 1. Extracellular Nef protein targets CD4(+) T-lymphocytes for apoptosis by interacting with CXCR4 surface receptors (PubMed:14990729). From Human immunodeficiency virus type 1 group M subtype B (isolate BRU/LAI) (HIV-1).
   4730..4987    +  LTR            5' LTR (truncated): truncated 5' long terminal repeat (LTR) from HIV-1
   5139..5155    -  protein_bind   lac operator: The lac repressor binds to the lac operator to inhibit transcription in E. coli. This inhibition can be relieved by adding lactose or isopropyl-β-D-thiogalactopyranoside (IPTG). lac repressor encoded by lacI
   5163..5193    -  promoter       lac promoter: promoter for the E. coli lac operon
   5208..5229    -  protein_bind   CAP binding site: CAP binding activates transcription in the presence of cAMP. E. coli catabolite activator protein
   5242..5334    -  CDS            lacI (fragment): lac repressor; lacI; The lac repressor binds to the lac operator to inhibit transcription in E. coli. This inhibition can be relieved by adding lactose or isopropyl-β-D-thiogalactopyranoside (IPTG).
   5517..6105    -  rep_origin     ori: high-copy-number ColE1/pMB1/pBR322/pUC origin of replication
   6276..7136    -  CDS            AmpR: β-lactamase; bla; confers resistance to ampicillin, carbenicillin, and related antibiotics
   7137..7241    -  promoter       AmpR promoter: bla
   7289..7423    +  polyA_signal   SV40 poly(A) signal: SV40 polyadenylation signal
   7590..7919    +  CDS            nef (fragment): NEF_HV1BR - Experimental evidence at protein level: Swiss-Prot protein existence level 1. Extracellular Nef protein targets CD4(+) T-lymphocytes for apoptosis by interacting with CXCR4 surface receptors (PubMed:14990729). From Human immunodeficiency virus type 1 group M subtype B (isolate BRU/LAI) (HIV-1).
   7967..8224    +  LTR            5' LTR (truncated): truncated 5' long terminal repeat (LTR) from HIV-1
   8271..8396    +  misc_feature   HIV-1 Ψ: packaging signal of human immunodeficiency virus type 1
   8380..8718    +  CDS            HIV-1 gag (fragment): gag protein from human immunodeficiency virus 1; gag
   8893..9126    +  misc_feature   RRE: The Rev response element (RRE) of HIV-1 allows for Rev-dependent mRNA export from the nucleus to the cytoplasm.
   9503..9603    +  CDS            Rev (fragment): human immunodeficiency virus 1 (HIV-1) Rev protein; rev; enhances nuclear export of unspliced and incompletely spliced viral mRNAs
   9618..9733    +  misc_feature   cPPT/CTS: central polypurine tract and central termination sequence of HIV-1 (lacking the first T)
