[The description below was written by a language model from this plasmid's Addgene catalogue record and pLannotate feature annotations shown in this document.]
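Description:
pLVX-EF1a-EGFP-VAMP5-IRES-Puromycin is an HIV-1-based lentiviral transfer plasmid for mammalian expression, built on the pLVX-EF1a-IRES-Puromycin backbone (about 9.9 kb in total). In bacteria it is maintained through a high-copy ColE1/pUC-type origin and selected with ampicillin via the β-lactamase gene. The viral portion carries two HIV-1 LTR regions flanking the cargo. The automated annotation labels both as truncated 5' LTRs with adjacent nef fragments, so the record does not make clear whether the 3' LTR is self-inactivating. Also present are the Ψ packaging signal with a partial gag sequence, the Rev response element for Rev-dependent nuclear export of the genomic RNA, and the cPPT/CTS element that aids nuclear import of the reverse-transcribed genome. No intact viral genes are annotated, only fragments of gag, rev and nef, so packaging functions must be supplied in trans.

The payload is a single bicistronic transcript driven by the human EF-1α promoter with its intron A. The first cistron encodes EGFP fused to the N terminus of human VAMP5 (vesicle-associated membrane protein 5, a 351 bp insert cloned between a destroyed SalI site and a retained BamHI site). An EMCV IRES then directs translation of puromycin N-acetyltransferase, which links drug selection of transduced or transfected cells to expression of the fusion. A WPRE downstream enhances transcript stability and expression.

According to the record, the construct expresses an EGFP-tagged plasma membrane marker. It was deposited with a reference library of landmark proteins used for assigning subcellular localizations by image-based machine learning, where stable, puromycin-selected fluorescent cell lines would provide the reference images.
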