Addgene plasmid #134662: pLVX-EF1a-EGFP-VAMP5-IRES-Puromycin
Purpose: Expresses EGFP-tagged plasma membrane marker
Depositing lab: David Andrews. Depositing organization: Sunnybrook Research Institute. Publication: A reference library for assigning protein subcellular localizations by image-based machine learning. Schormann W, Hariharan S, Andrews DW. J Cell Biol. 2020 Mar 2;219(3). pii: 133635. doi: 10.1083/jcb.201904090. PubMed 31968357.
Backbone
  Vector backbone: pLVX-EF1a-IRES-Puromycin
  Backbone size w/o insert (bp): 8825
  Total vector size (bp): 9928
  Vector type: Mammalian Expression, Lentiviral
  Selectable markers: Puromycin
Growth in bacteria
  Bacterial resistance: Ampicillin, 100 μg/mL
  Growth temperature: 37°C
  Growth strain: NEB Stable
  Copy number: High Copy
Gene/Insert
  Gene/Insert name: vesicle-associated membrane protein 5
  Species: H. sapiens (human)
  Insert size (bp): 351
  Entrez Gene: VAMP5
  Promoter: EF1a
  Tag / fusion protein: EGFP (N terminal on insert)
  Cloning method: Restriction Enzyme; 5′ cloning site SalI (destroyed during cloning); 3′ cloning site BamHI (not destroyed)
  Sequencing primers: 5′ aag cgc gat cac atg gtc ctg
Terms and licenses: Academic/Nonprofit Terms; Industry Terms: Not Available to Industry
How to cite: pLVX-EF1a-EGFP-VAMP5-IRES-Puromycin was a gift from David Andrews (Addgene plasmid # 134662 ; http://n2t.net/addgene:134662 ; RRID:Addgene_134662)
