>Addgene plasmid #134662 | pLVX-EF1a-EGFP-VAMP5-IRES-Puromycin | depositor partial sequence | sequence record 258850 | pLVX-EF1a-EGFP-VAMP5-IRES-Puromycin sequence 1242 bps
CCGTATGGCGCCGGGACCTCTCGGCATGGACGAGCTGTACAAGTACTCAGATCTCGACATGGCAGGAATA
GAGTTGGAGCGGTGCCAGCAGCAGGCGAACGAGGTGACGGAAATTATGCGTAACAACTTCGGCAAGGTCC
TGGAGCGTGGTGTGAAGCTGGCCGAACTGCAGCAGCGTTCAGACCAACTCCTGGATATGAGCTCAACCTT
CAACAAGACTACACAGAACCTGGCCCAGAAGAAGTGCTGGGAGAACATCCGTTACCGGATCTGCGTGGGG
CTGGTGGTGGTTGGTGTCCTGCTCATCATCCTGATTGTGCTGCTGGTCGTCTTTCTCCCTCAGAGCAGTG
ACAGCAGTAGTGCCCCACGGACCCAGGATGCAGGCATTGCCTCAGGGCCTGGGAACTGAGGATCCCGCCC
CTCTCCCTCCCCCCCCCCTAACGTTACTGGCCGAAGCCGCTTGGAATAAGGCCGGTGTGCGTTTGTCTAT
ATGTTATTTTCCACCATATTGCCGTCTTTTGGCAATGTGAGGGCCCGGAAACCTGGCCCTGTCTTCTTGA
CGAGCATTCCTAGGGGTCTTTCCCCTCTCGCCAAAGGAATGCAAGGTCTGTTGAATGTCGTGAAGGAAGC
AGTTCCTCTGGAAGCTTCTTGAAGACAAACAACGTCTGTAGCGACCCTTTGCAGGCAGCGGAACCCCCCA
CCTGGCGACAGGTGCCTCTGCGGCCAAAAGCCACGTGTATAAGATACACCTGCAAAGGCGGCACAACCCC
AGTGCCACGTTGTGAGTTGGATAGTTGTGGAAAGAGTCAAATGGCTCTCCTCAAGCGTATTCAACAAGGG
GCTGAAGGATGCCCAGAAGGTACCCCATTGTATGGGATCTGATCTGGGGCCTCGGTGCACATGCTTTACA
TGTGTTTAGTCGAGGTTAAAAAAACGTCTAGGCCCCCCGAACCACGGGGACGTGGTTTTCCTTTGAAAAA
CACGATGATAAGCTTGCCACACCCACAAGGAGACGACCTTCCATGACCGAGTACAGCCCACGTGCGCTCG
CCACCCGCGACGACGTCCCCGGGCGTACGCCCCTCGCCGCCGCGTTCGCGACTACCCGCACGCGCACACG
TCGACCCGACGCACATCGAGGGTCACGAGCTGCAGACTCTCCTCACGCGCGTCGACTCGAATCGGCAAGG
TTAGTCCGGACGACGGCCCCGGTGACGTTCTGGAACCACCCCGGGAAAAGCG
